>Addgene plasmid #25966 | pCDNA3 10 mut B-Myb | addgene partial sequence | sequence record 31947 | 25966 with mB-Myb-R2 (taggaaaccctggttgagca)
CGAGGTGAGCCACAGGAGCTGGGTGTGACACTGGTTGGCAAGGACAGGGGTTTGGGCATGGTAGAGGACA
TCAGCTTCCCATCTTCATCCATAATGTCGAGAGCCAGAGACTTGCGGACCTTCTTGATAGGTGCTCTCCG
GAGCCCAGGCTTTCTCTTCTGCTTCTCGGGCCTCATGTCATCCTCAATGATGAGCTCCATGCCGGCCTCA
GAACGGAGCACCTCCTTCAAGTCCTCCTCCAGGTGCGGAGTCTGCGGCAGGGGCTTCAGCGGTCCGTACT
TCTCCAGGGCATTTTTGAACGGGACTGGCACGTGGGGAACGTTGTCCATGGAGTACTTCTGATCTGGGAG
TACTTCTGATGATGGATACTTCTGGTGCAGGGGTACCTTATCCCTGTGCAAGGGCGTGGTGACGACCACC
TTTTGGCTACACACTGGAGTGGATGTCAGTGAGGGGCTCTCGAGCTCCAGGGTATCCTGTTTGTTCCAGA
AGTTCAGAAATTGGGAAGGTGAGAAGGGGAGGGTTTTGACAGGCGTGCTCTTCGGGGTGAGGCTGTTACA
AGAGTCCAGGAAGGACAGGCTGGCACTGTTCTCTGTGACAGGCGACAGGGCCACACGCCGTTTCTTCTGT
CGCTTGAGCACTGAGGGAGGTACGCCAATTCCGGAGCCCCCAAACTCAGTCGACGGTGCAATGGGGATCA
GCTCCCCCCGACTGCTCCGGCTCANGTCTGAAATAGTGTGGCCATCAAGGCGGTACTCAGTCACACTGGG
CCCCGGCGTGGCAGCCTGCTGGGATGACTGCAGTGCCTCCTCCTGCTGCTGCTGCGACGTCTGGGGCTGC
ACTGGGCTGCTGACGACACTGCCCTCCGTAGAGGGTTCTTCA
