>Addgene plasmid #25966 | pCDNA3 10 mut B-Myb | addgene partial sequence | sequence record 31948 | 25966 with mB-Myb-R 5'-gcctcatgtcatcctcaatg
GTCCTCCTCCAGGTGCGGAGTCTGCGGCAGGGGCTTCAGCGGTCCGTACTTCTCCAGGGCATTTTTGAAC
GGGACTGGCACGTGGGGAACGTTGTCCATGGAGTACTTCTGATCTGGGAGTACTTCTGATGATGGATACT
TCTGGTGCAGGGGTACCTTATCCCTGTGCAAGGGCGTGGTGACGACCACCTTTTGGCTACACACTGGAGT
GGATGTCAGTGAGGGGCTCTCGAGCTCCAGGGTATCCTGTTTGTTCCAGAAGTTCAGAAATTGGGAAGGT
GAGAAGGGGAGGGTTTTGACAGGCGTGCTCTTCGGGGTGAGGCTGTTACAAGAGTCCAGGAAGGACAGGC
TGGCACTGTTCTCTGTGACAGGCGACAGGGCCACACGCCGTTTCTTCTGTCGCTTGAGCACTGAGGGAGG
TACGCCAATTCCGGAGCCCCCAAACTCAGTCGACGGTGCAATGGGGATCAGCTCCCCCCGACTGCTCCGG
CTCAGGTCTGAAATAGTGTGGCCATCAAGGCGGTACTCAGTCACACTGGGCCCCGGCGTGGCAGCCTGCT
GGGATGACTGCAGTGCCTCCTCCTGCTGCTGCTGC
