>Addgene plasmid #25966 | pCDNA3 10 mut B-Myb | addgene partial sequence | sequence record 31949 | 25966 with mB-Myb-F 5'-aggacaaggaacagcaccag
GTCTCGTGAGCAGCTGGCCGCTGGTGCCCTCTATTGTGAAGGAGGAGAGCAGCGAGGAGGAGATTGCCAT
AGCTGCTACTTCTGCTAAAGAACTCGGACATGAGCCTGTCCCTGCTGATCTGGGAGAAGTGCGCGTTCCG
GAGCCCCCAGAATCTCTCAAGCGTGAATACCAGGAGTTCTCGGCCCCGGAGACGTCCCTGCCCTACAAGT
GGGTGGTAGAGGCGGCAAACCTCCTCATCCCGGCTGTGGGGTCCAGCCTCTCTGAAGCTCTGGACTTGAT
TGAGTCGGACCCTGATGCTTGGTGCGACCTGAGTAAATTTGACCTTCCTGAAGAACCCTCTACGGAGGGC
AGTGTCGTCAGCAGCCCAGTGCAGCCCCAGACGTCGCAGCAGCAGCAGGAGGAGGCACTGCAGTCATCCC
AGCAGGCTGCCACGCCGGGGCCCAGTGTGACTGAGTACCGCCTTGATGGCCACACTATTTCAGACCTGAG
CCGGAGCAGTCGGGGGGAGCTGATCCCCATTGCACCGTCGACTGAGTTTGGGGGCTCCGGAATTGGCGTA
CCTCCCTCAGTGCTCAAGCGACAGAAGAAACGGCGTGTGGCCCTGTCGCCTGTCACAGAGAACAGTGCCA
GCCTGTCCTTCCTGGACTCTTGTAACAGCCTCACCCCGAAGAGCACGCCTGTCAAAACCCTCCCCTTCTC
ACCTTCCCAATTTCTGAACTTCTGGAACAAACAGGATACCCTGGAGCTCGAGAGCCCCTCACTGACATCC
ACTCCAGTGTGTAGCCNAAAGGTGGTCGTCACCACGCCCTTGCACAGGGATAAGGTACCCCTGCACCAGA
AGTATCCATCATCAGAAGTACTCCCAGATCA
