>Addgene plasmid #25966 | pCDNA3 10 mut B-Myb | addgene partial sequence | sequence record 31950 | 25966 with SP6
GCAGGCATGCAGCTTGCATGCCTGCAGGTCGAGATCCATTGTGCTCTAAAGGGGAGAATGGCATTTTATT
GTGGGGACAGTGTACCAACAGGAGACGAGGAAAGGCGCACCCCTAGCCACACCCCCATCCTAAGCAGGAG
TCTGAGATGAGGCCAGACTGGATGAGAGCCTGGGAGACCCTGATAGGGTTCCTTCTAGCATTGGGTAGAG
GACAGGCAGGCCCAGGAGTGGGACCTTGTTCTATTAGCACCAGGAACTTCCCAAAGCTAGACTCAGGGAA
GGGGTATTACCACGTGACTTCTGCCACCTAAGTAGTTTGAGGGGCTGGCAGAAGACATCCTGAAGCTGGT
CACTTAATGTGACTTTAACCTTACCCCACACCCTACCCCTGTAAACATGAGAGCCGGCTCTTGCCATTCA
AGTCCCTCAGGACAGAATGAGGGTCCGAGATGTGTGGCTGGACTTCAGGCGGCTCAGGAGCTGCCGGGCT
TTCTCCTGCATGAAGAGCTGGTCTTTGGTGCCCCCACAGGCCACCGTCTTCCAGGCATGGGTCATAGGGG
CAGGGGTTGGAATGTGGCTCCGAGTCTTCTGGGCGGCCACCACCTTCTCGGGTTTGGCCTGTAGGAAACC
CTGGTTGAGCAGGCTGTTACCCTCTTTGCTACCTGGCGAGGTGAAGCCACAGGAGCTGGGTGTGACACTG
GTTGGCAAGGACAGGGGTTTGGGCATGGTAGAGGACATCAGCTTCCCATCTTCATCCATAATGTC
