>Addgene plasmid #25966 | pCDNA3 10 mut B-Myb | addgene partial sequence | sequence record 31951 | 25966 with CMV-F
TTTAGCAGAGCTCTCTGGCTACTAGAGAACCCACTGCTTACTGGCTTATCGAAATTAATACGACTCACTA
TAGGGAGACCCAAGCTTGGTACCGAGCTCGGATCCACTAGTAACGGCCGCCAGTGTGCTGGAATTCGCCA
CCATGGACTACAAGGACGACGATGACAAGTCTCGGCGGACGCGCTGCGAGGATCTGGATGAGTTACACTA
CCAGGACGTGGACTCAGACCTCCTGGAGCAGAGAGACAACAGATGTAAGGTTAAATGGACCCACGAGGAG
GACGAGCAGTTGAGGGCCCTGGTGAGGCAGTTTGGACAGCAAGACTGGAAGTTCTTGGCCAGTCACTTTC
CTAACCGCACAGACCAGCAATGCCAGTACCGGTGGCTGAGGGTTTTGAATCCCGACCTTGTTAAGGGACC
ATGGACCAAAGAGGAAGATCAAAAGGTCATTGAGTTGGTCAAGAAGTATGGCACCAAACAGTGGACGCTG
ATAGCCAAGCACCTGAAGGGCCGGCTGGGGAAGCAGTGCCGTGAGCGCTGGCACAACCACCTCAACCCCG
AGGTGAAGAAGTCATGCTGGACCGAGGAGGAAGACAGGATAATCTGTGAGGCCCATAAAGTCCTGGGTAA
CCGCTGGGCTGAGATCGCCAAGATGCTACCAGGGAGGACGGACAATGCTGTGAAGAATCACTGGAACTCC
ACTATCAAAAGGAAAGTCGACACGGGAGGTTTCCCAGCCGAGTCCAGGGACTGCAAGCCTGTCTACTTGC
TCCTGGAGCTGGAGGACAAGGAACAGCACCAGGGTGTCCAGCCGGTGGACGGCCAGGGAAGTCTCGTGAG
CAGCTGGCCGCTGGTGCCCTCTATTGTGAAGGAGGAGAGCAGCGAGGAGGAGATTGCCATAGCTGCTACT
TCTGTAGATCGA
