[The description below was written by a language model from this plasmid's Addgene catalogue record.]
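Description:
pCDNA3 10 mut B-Myb is a mammalian expression plasmid built on the Invitrogen pCDNA3 backbone (about 5.4 kb without insert). It carries a roughly 2.65 kb mouse B-Myb (Mybl2) cDNA cloned between EcoRI and XbaI sites, both of which are retained. The plasmid is maintained at high copy in E. coli under ampicillin selection. It also carries a neomycin resistance marker, so stably transfected mammalian cells can be selected with G418. The record does not list the promoter. pCDNA3 is generally known as a vector that drives inserts from the CMV immediate-early promoter, and the T7 and SP6 sequencing primers listed fit the phage promoter sites that flank its polylinker.

The encoded protein has an N-terminal Flag epitope for detection or immunoprecipitation with anti-Flag antibodies. It contains ten substitutions at serine and threonine residues. Threonines 267, 408, 497, 519, 522 and 524 are changed to valine, and serines 283, 396, 455 and 581 are changed to alanine. These changes remove the hydroxyl groups that kinases would modify, so the product cannot be phosphorylated at those ten positions.

The associated publication examined how phosphorylation regulates B-Myb transactivation potential and DNA binding. In that context, the construct is suited to comparison with wild-type B-Myb in transfected mammalian cells, to test how loss of these sites affects the transcription factor's activity. Part of the plasmid was derived from material made in another laboratory. No feature table or sequence annotation accompanies the entry, so details of the backbone elements rest on the catalogue fields alone.
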