Addgene plasmid #25966: pCDNA3 10 mut B-Myb
Depositing lab: Rob Lewis. Depositing organization: University of Nebraska Medical Center. Publication: Phosphorylation of B-Myb regulates its transactivation potential and DNA binding. Johnson TK, Schweppe RE, Septer J, Lewis RE. J Biol Chem. 1999 Dec 17. 274(51):36741-9. 10.1074/jbc.274.51.36741 PubMed 10593981.
Backbone
  Vector backbone: pCDNA3
  Backbone manufacturer: Invitrogen
  Backbone size w/o insert (bp): 5400
  Vector type: Mammalian Expression
  Selectable markers: Neomycin (select with G418)
Growth in bacteria
  Bacterial resistance: Ampicillin, 100 μg/mL
  Growth temperature: 37°C
  Growth strain: DH5alpha
  Copy number: High Copy
Gene/Insert
  Gene/Insert name: B-Myb
  Species: M. musculus (mouse)
  Insert size (bp): 2650
  Mutation: changed threonines 267, 408, 497, 519, 522 and 524 to valines, and serines 283, 396, 455, and 581 to alanines
  GenBank ID: X70472
  Entrez Gene: Mybl2 (a.k.a. B-Myb, Bmyb)
  Tag / fusion protein: Flag (N terminal on insert)
  Cloning method: Restriction Enzyme; 5′ cloning site EcoR1 (not destroyed); 3′ cloning site Xba1 (not destroyed)
  Sequencing primers: 5′ T7; 3′ SP6
Resource information
  A portion of this plasmid was derived from a plasmid made by: R.J.Watson Ludwig Institute for Cancer Research, St Mary's Hospital Medical School, London, UK
Terms and licenses: Academic/Nonprofit Terms; Industry Terms: Not Available to Industry
How to cite: pCDNA3 10 mut B-Myb was a gift from Rob Lewis (Addgene plasmid # 25966 ; http://n2t.net/addgene:25966 ; RRID:Addgene_25966)
